>Addgene plasmid #105122 | pFRETtv-2in1-NC | addgene full sequence | sequence record 204248 | Addgene NGS Result
AAACTGAAGGCGGGAAACGACAATCTGATCCAAGCTCAAGCTAAGCTAGGACTAGCCCTCTGCAGGTCAA
CATGGTGGAGCACGACACTCTCGTCTACTCCAAGAATATCAAAGATACAGTCTCAGAAGACCAGAGGGCT
ATTGAGACTTTTCAACAAAGGGTAATATCGGGAAACCTCCTCGGATTCCATTGCCCAGCTATCTGTCACT
TCATCGAAAGGACAGTAGAAAAGGAAGATGGCTTCTACAAATGCCATCATTGCGATAAAGGAAAGGCTAT
CGTTCAAGATGCCTCTACCGACAGTGGTCCCAAAGATGGACCCCCACCCACGAGGAACATCGTGGAAAAA
GAAGACGTTCCAACCACGTCTTCAAAGCAAGTGGATTGATGTGATATCTCCACTGACGTAAGGGATGACG
CACAATCCCACTATCCTTCGCAAGACCCTTCCTCTATATAAGGAAGTTCATTTCATTTGGAGAGGACCTC
GAGCGCGCGTATTTTTAAACAATTACCAACAACAACAACAAACAACAACAACATTACATTTTACATTCTA
CAACTACATCTAGTCCTAGAACAAGTTTGTACAAAAAAGCTGAACGAGAAACGTAAAATGATATAAATAT
CAATATATTAAATTAGATTTTGCATAAAAAACAGACTACATAATACTGTAAAACACAACATATCCAGTCA
CTATGGCGGCCGCATTAGGCACCCCAGGCTTTACACTTTATGCTTCCGGCTCGTATAATGTGTGGATTTT
GAGTTAGGATCCGTCGAGATTTTCAGGAGCTAAGGAAGCTAAAATGGAGAAAAAAATCACTGGATATACC
ACCGTTGATATATCCCAATGGCATCGTAAAGAACATTTTGAGGCATTTCAGTCAGTTGCTCAATGTACCT
ATAACCAGACCGTTCAGCTGGATATTACGGCCTTTTTAAAGACCGTAAAGAAAAATAAGCACAAGTTTTA
TCCGGCCTTTATTCACATTCTTGCCCGCCTGATGAATGCTCATCCGGAATTCCGTATGGCAATGAAAGAC
GGTGAGCTGGTGATATGGGATAGTGTTCACCCTTGTTACACCGTTTTCCATGAGCAAACTGAAACGTTTT
CATCGCTCTGGAGTGAATACCACGACGATTTCCGGCAGTTTCTACACATATATTCGCAAGATGTGGCGTG
TTACGGTGAAAACCTGGCCTATTTCCCTAAAGGGTTTATTGAGAATATGTTTTTCGTCTCAGCCAATCCC
TGGGTGAGTTTCACCAGTTTTGATTTAAACGTGGCCAATATGGACAACTTCTTCGCCCCCGTTTTCACCA
TGGGCAAATATTATACGCAAGGCGACAAGGTGCTGATGCCGCTGGCGATTCAGGTTCATCATGCCGTTTG
TGATGGCTTCCATGTCGGCAGAATGCTTAATGAATTACAACAGTACTGCGATGAGTGGCAGGGCGGGGCG
TAAAGATCTGGATCCGGCTTACTAAAAGCCAGATAACAGTATGCGTATTTGCGCGCTGATTTTTGCGGTA
TAAGAATATATACTGATATGTATACCCGAAGTATGTCAAAAAGAGGTATGCTATGAAGCAGCGTATTACA
GTGACAGTTGACAGCGACAGCTATCAGTTGCTCAAGGCATATATGATGTCAATATCTCCGGTCTGGTAAG
CACAACCATGCAGAATGAAGCCCGTCGTCTGCGTGCCGAACGCTGGAAAGCGGAAAATCAGGAAGGGATG
GCTGAGGTCGCCCGGTTTATTGAAATGAACGGCTCTTTTGCTGACGAGAACAGGGGCTGGTGAAATGCAG
TTTAAGGTTTACACCTATAAAAGAGAGAGCCGTTATCGTCTGTTTGTGGATGTACAGAGTGATATTATTG
ACACGCCCGGGCGACGGATGGTGATCCCCCTGGCCAGTGCACGTCTGCTGTCAGATAAAGTCTCCCGTGA
ACTTTACCCGGTGGTGCATATCGGGGATGAAAGCTGGCGCATGATGACCACCGATATGGCCAGTGTGCCG
GTCTCCGTTATCGGGGAAGAAGTGGCTGATCTCAGCCACCGCGAAAATGACATCAAAAACGCCATTAACC
TGATGTTCTGGGGAATATAAATGTCAGGCTCCCTTATACACAGCCAGTCTGCAGGTCGACCATAGTGACT
GGATATGTTGTGTTTTACAGTATTATGTAGTCTGTTTTTTATGCAAAATCTAATTTAATATATTGATATT
TATATCATTTTACGTTTCTCGTTCAACTTTTCTATACAAAGTTGGTCAATTGTTAGGCACTAGTATGGTG
AGCAAGGGCGAGGAGCTGTTCACCGGGGTGGTGCCCATCCTGGTCGAGCTGGACGGCGACGTAAACGGCC
ACAAGTTCAGCGTGTCCGGCGAGGGCGAGGGCGATGCCACCTACGGCAAGCTGACCCTGAAGCTGATCTG
CACCACCGGCAAGCTGCCCGTGCCCTGGCCCACCCTCGTGACCACCCTGGGCTACGGCCTGCAGTGCTTC
GCCCGCTACCCCGACCACATGAAGCAGCACGACTTCTTCAAGTCCGCCATGCCCGAAGGCTACGTCCAGG
AGCGCACCATCTTCTTCAAGGACGACGGCAACTACAAGACCCGCGCCGAGGTGAAGTTCGAGGGCGACAC
CCTGGTGAACCGCATCGAGCTGAAGGGCATCGACTTCAAGGAGGACGGCAACATCCTGGGGCACAAGCTG
GAGTACAACTACAACAGCCACAACGTCTATATCACCGCCGACAAGCAGAAGAACGGCATCAAGGCCAACT
TCAAGATCCGCCACAACATCGAGGACGGCGGCGTGCAGCTCGCCGACCACTACCAGCAGAACACCCCCAT
CGGCGACGGCCCCGTGCTGCTGCCCGACAACCACTACCTGAGCTACCAGTCCAAGCTGAGCAAGGATCCC
AACGAGAAGCGCGATCACATGGTCCTGCTGGAGTTCGTGACCGCCGCCGGGATCACTCTCGGCATGGACG
AGCTGTACAAGTAATTATAAGCGGCCATGCTAGAGTCCGCAAAAATCACCAGTCTCTCTCTACAAATCTA
TCTCTCTCTATTTTTCTCCAGAATAATGTGTGAGTAGTTCCCAGATAAGGGAATTAGGGTTCTTATAGGG
TTTCGCTCATGTGTTGAGCATATAAGAAACCCTTAGTATGTATTTGTATTTGTAAAATACTTCTATCAAT
AAAATTTCTAATTCCTAAAACCAAAATCCAGTGACCTAGGAGGCTCGCACGTGCGGAGCTCCGTACCCTC
TGCAGGTCAACATGGTGGAGCACGACACTCTCGTCTACTCCAAGAATATCAAAGATACAGTCTCAGAAGA
CCAGAGGGCTATTGAGACTTTTCAACAAAGGGTAATATCGGGAAACCTCCTCGGATTCCATTGCCCAGCT
ATCTGTCACTTCATCGAAAGGACAGTAGAAAAGGAAGATGGCTTCTACAAATGCCATCATTGCGATAAAG
GAAAGGCTATCGTTCAAGATGCCTCTACCGACAGTGGTCCCAAAGATGGACCCCCACCCACGAGGAACAT
CGTGGAAAAAGAAGACGTTCCAACCACGTCTTCAAAGCAAGTGGATTGATGTGATATCTCCACTGACGTA
AGGGATGACGCACAATCCCACTATCCTTCGCAAGACCCTTCCTCTATATAAGGAAGTTCATTTCATTTGG
AGAGGACCTCGAGCGCGCGTATTTTTAAACAATTACCAACAACAACAACAAACAACAACAACATTACATT
TTACATTCTACAACTACATCTAGTATGGTGAGCAAGGGCGAGGAGCTGTTCACCGGGGTGGTGCCCATCC
TGGTCGAGCTGGACGGCGACGTAAACGGCCACAAGTTCAGCGTGTCCGGCGAGGGCGAGGGCGATGCCAC
CTACGGCAAGCTGACCCTGAAGTTCATCTGCACCACCGGCAAGCTGCCCGTGCCCTGGCCCACCCTCGTG
ACCACCCTGTCCTGGGGCGTGCAGTGCTTCGCCCGCTACCCCGACCACATGAAGCAGCACGACTTCTTCA
AGTCCGCCATGCCCGAAGGCTACGTCCAGGAGCGCACCATCTTCTTCAAGGACGACGGCAACTACAAGAC
CCGCGCCGAGGTGAAGTTCGAGGGCGACACCCTGGTGAACCGCATCGAGCTGAAGGGCATCGACTTCAAG
GAGGACGGCAACATCCTGGGGCACAAGCTGGAGTACAACTACTTTAGCGACAACGTCTATATCACCGCCG
ACAAGCAGAAGAACGGCATCAAGGCCAACTTCAAGATCCGCCACAACATCGAGGACGGCGGCGTGCAGCT
CGCCGACCACTACCAGCAGAACACCCCCATCGGCGACGGCCCCGTGCTGCTGCCCGACAACCACTACCTG
AGCACCCAGTCCAAGCTGAGCAAAGACCCCAACGAGAAGCGCGATCACATGGTCCTGCTGGAGTTCGTGA
CCGCCGCCGGGATCACTCTCGGCATGGACGAGCTGTACAAGAGTAACACTAGTCAATTGGCAACTTTGTA
TAATAAAGTTGAACGAGAAACGTAAAATGATATAAATATCAATATATTAAATTAGATTTTGCATAAAAAA
CAGACTACATAATACTGTAAAACACAACATATCCAGTCACTATGGCGGCCGCGGGCTCACTCATTAGGCA
CCCCAGGCTTTACACTTTATGCTTCCGGCTCGTATGTTGTGTGGAATTGTGAGCGGATAACAATTTCACA
CAGGAAACAGCTATGACCATGATTACCCCGTCCCTGCACGCCTGTCGTTCAACCCTGGAAGATCCGCGTG
TCCCGAGTTCTAACAGTCTGGCCGTCGTTCTGCAGCGTCGCGATTGGGAAAACCCGGGCGTGACCCAACT
GAATCGTCTGGCGGCCCATCCGCCGTTTGCGTCGTGGCGTAACTCAGAAGAAGCCCGTACCGACCGTCCG
TCTCAACAACTGCGCTCCTAACACTATAAAAAGCTGATGCAGACGGGGCTTTTTTCTGCAGGTCGACCAT
AGTGACTGGATATGTTGTGTTTTACAGTATTATGTAGTCTGTTTTTTATGCAAAATCTAATTTAATATAT
TGATATTTATATCATTTTACGTTTCTCGTTCAGCTTTCTTGTACAAAGTGGTGTCTAGGTTACCAGTATA
CCCTTATGATGTTCCTGATTATGCTGGTTACCCTTACGATGTTCCTGATTACGCAGGATCTGTATACCCT
TACGATGTTCCAGATTATGCCTAAGCGGCCATGCTAGAGTCCGCAAAAATCACCAGTCTCTCTCTACAAA
TCTATCTCTCTCTATTTTTCTCCAGAATAATGTGTGAGTAGTTCCCAGATAAGGGAATTAGGGTTCTTAT
AGGGTTTCGCTCATGTGTTGAGCATATAAGAAACCCTTAGTATGTATTTGTATTTGTAAAATACTTCTAT
CAATAAAATTTCTAATTCCTAAAACCAAAATCCAGTGAAGGGTAGATCATGAGCGGAGAATTAAGGGAGT
CACGTTATGACCCCCGCCGATGACGCGGGACAAGCCGTTTTACGTTTGGAACTGACAGAACCGCAACGTT
GAAGGAGCCACTGAGCGCGGGTTTCTGGAGTTTAATGAGCTAAGCACATACGTCAGAAACCATTATTGCG
CGTTCAAAAGTCGCCTAAGGTCACTATCATCTAGCAAATATTTCTTGTCAAAAATGCTCCACTGACGTTC
CATAAATTCCCCTCGGTATCCAATTAGAGTCTCATATTCACTCTCAACTCGATCGAGGGGATCTACCATG
AGTCCAGAAAGGAGACCAGCAGATATTAGGAGAGCAACCGAAGCAGATATGCCAGCAGTTTGCACCATTG
TGAACCATTACATCGAGACTTCTACAGTTAATTTTAGGACTGAACCTCAAGAGCCACAGGAATGGACAGA
TGATCTCGTGAGATTAAGGGAAAGATACCCTTGGCTTGTTGCTGAGGTGGATGGAGAAGTTGCAGGTATT
GCTTACGCAGGACCTTGGAAGGCTAGAAACGCTTATGATTGGACTGCTGAGTCTACCGTTTACGTGTCAC
CTAGACATCAAAGAACCGGACTTGGTTCAACCTTGTATACTCACCTTTTGAAGTCTCTTGAAGCTCAGGG
ATTCAAATCTGTTGTGGCTGTTATCGGTTTGCCTAATGATCCAAGTGTGAGAATGCATGAAGCTCTCGGA
TACGCACCAAGGGGTATGTTAAGAGCTGCTGGATTTAAACATGGTAACTGGCACGATGTTGGTTTCTGGC
AGTTAGATTTCAGTTTACCAGTTCCACCAAGACCAGTGCTTCCAGTGACCGAGATTTGACCCGGGCTAGA
GTCAAGCAGATCGTTCAAACATTTGGCAATAAAGTTTCTTAATATTGAATCCTGTTGCCGGTCTTGCGAT
GATTATCATATAATTTCTGTTGAATTACGTTAAGCATGTAATAATTAACATGTAATGCATGACGTTATTT
ATGAGATGGGTTTTTATGATTAGAGTCCCGCAATTATACATTTAATACGCGATAGAAAACAAAATATAGC
GCGCAAACTAGGATAAATTATCGCGCGCGGTGTCATCTATGTTACTAGATCGACCGGCATGAAGCTGAGT
TAACGATGTAAGTCCTCAATTCGGCGTTAATTCAGTACATTAAAAACGTCCGCAATGTGTTATTAAGTTG
TCTAAGCGTCAATTTGTTTACACCACAATATATCCTGCCACCAGCCAGCCAACAGCTCCCCGACCGGCAG
CTCGGCACAAAATCACCACTCGATACAGGCAGCCCATCAGTCCGGGACGGCGTCAGCGGGAGAGCCGTTG
TAAGGCGGCAGACTTTGCTCATGTTACCGATGCTATTCGGAAGAACGGCAACTAAGCTGCCGGGTTTGAA
ACACGGATGATCTCGCGGAGGGTAGCATGTTGATTGTAACGATGACAGAGCGTTGCTGCCTGTGATCAAT
TCGGGCACGAACCCAGTGGACATAAGCCTGTTCGGTTCGTAAGCTGTAATGCAAGTAGCGTATGCGCTCA
CGCAACTGGTCCAGAACCTTGACCGAACGCAGCGGTGGTAACGGCGCAGTGGCGGTTTTCATGGCTTGTT
ATGACTGTTTTTTTGGGGTACAGTCTATGCCTCGGGCATCCAAGCAGCAAGCGCGTTACGCCGTGGGTCG
ATGTTTGATGTTATGGAGCAGCAACGATGTTACGCAGCAGGGCAGTCGCCCTAAAACAAAGTTAAACATC
ATGGGGGAAGCGGTGATCGCCGAAGTATCGACTCAACTATCAGAGGTAGTTGGCGTCATCGAGCGCCATC
TCGAACCGACGTTGCTGGCCGTACATTTGTACGGCTCCGCAGTGGATGGCGGCCTGAAGCCACACAGTGA
TATTGATTTGCTGGTTACGGTGACCGTAAGGCTTGATGAAACAACGCGGCGAGCTTTGATCAACGACCTT
TTGGAAACTTCGGCTTCCCCTGGAGAGAGCGAGATTCTCCGCGCTGTAGAAGTCACCATTGTTGTGCACG
ACGACATCATTCCGTGGCGTTATCCAGCTAAGCGCGAACTGCAATTTGGAGAATGGCAGCGCAATGACAT
TCTTGCAGGTATCTTCGAGCCAGCCACGATCGACATTGATCTGGCTATCTTGCTGACAAAAGCAAGAGAA
CATAGCGTTGCCTTGGTAGGTCCAGCGGCGGAGGAACTCTTTGATCCGGTTCCTGAACAGGATCTATTTG
AGGCGCTAAATGAAACCTTAACGCTATGGAACTCGCCGCCCGACTGGGCTGGCGATGAGCGAAATGTAGT
GCTTACGTTGTCCCGCATTTGGTACAGCGCAGTAACCGGCAAAATCGCGCCGAAGGATGTCGCTGCCGAC
TGGGCAATGGAGCGCCTGCCGGCCCAGTATCAGCCCGTCATACTTGAAGCTAGACAGGCTTATCTTGGAC
AAGAAGAAGATCGCTTGGCCTCGCGCGCAGATCAGTTGGAAGAATTTGTCCACTACGTGAAAGGCGAGAT
CACCAAGGTAGTCGGCAAATAATGTCTAGCTAGAAATTCGTTCAAGCCGACGCCGCTTCGCGGCGCGGCT
TAACTCAAGCGTTAGATGCACTAAGCACATAATTGCTCACAGCCAAACTATCAGGTCAAGTCTGCTTTTA
TTATTTTTAAGCGTGCATAATAAGCCCTACACAAATTGGGAGATATATCATGCATGACCAAAATCCCTTA
ACGTGAGTTTTCGTTCCACTGAGCGTCAGACCCCGTAGAAAAGATCAAAGGATCTTCTTGAGATCCTTTT
TTTCTGCGCGTAATCTGCTGCTTGCAAACAAAAAAACCACCGCTACCAGCGGTGGTTTGTTTGCCGGATC
AAGAGCTACCAACTCTTTTTCCGAAGGTAACTGGCTTCAGCAGAGCGCAGATACCAAATACTGTCCTTCT
AGTGTAGCCGTAGTTAGGCCACCACTTCAAGAACTCTGTAGCACCGCCTACATACCTCGCTCTGCTAATC
CTGTTACCAGTGGCTGCTGCCAGTGGCGATAAGTCGTGTCTTACCGGGTTGGACTCAAGACGATAGTTAC
CGGATAAGGCGCAGCGGTCGGGCTGAACGGGGGGTTCGTGCACACAGCCCAGCTTGGAGCGAACGACCTA
CACCGAACTGAGATACCTACAGCGTGAGCTATGAGAAAGCGCCACGCTTCCCGAAGGGAGAAAGGCGGAC
AGGTATCCGGTAAGCGGCAGGGTCGGAACAGGAGAGCGCACGAGGGAGCTTCCAGGGGGAAACGCCTGGT
ATCTTTATAGTCCTGTCGGGTTTCGCCACCTCTGACTTGAGCGTCGATTTTTGTGATGCTCGTCAGGGGG
GCGGAGCCTATGGAAAAACGCCAGCAACGCGGCCTTTTTACGGTTCCTGGCCTTTTGCTGGCCTTTTGCT
CACATGTTCTTTCCTGCGTTATCCCCTGATTCTGTGGATAACCGTATTACCGCCTTTGAGTGAGCTGATA
CCGCTCGCCGCAGCCGAACGACCGAGCGCAGCGAGTCAGTGAGCGAGGAAGCGGAAGAGCGCCTGATGCG
GTATTTTCTCCTTACGCATCTGTGCGGTATTTCACACCGCATATGGTGCACTCTCAGTACAATCTGCTCT
GATGCCGCATAGTTAAGCCAGTATACACTCCGCTATCGCTACGTGACTGGGTCATGGCTGCGCCCCGACA
CCCGCCAACACCCGCTGACGCGCCCTGACGGGCTTGTCTGCTCCCGGCATCCGCTTACAGACAAGCTGTG
ACCGTCTCCGGGAGCTGCATGTGTCAGAGGTTTTCACCGTCATCACCGAAACGCGCGAGGCAGGGTGCCT
TGATGTGGGCGCCGGCGGTCGAGTGGCGACGGCGCGGCTTGTCCGCGCCCTGGTAGATTGCCTGGCCCTA
GGCCAGCCATTTTTGAGCGGCCAGCGGCCGCGATAGGCCGACGCGAAGCGGCGGGGCGTAGGGAGCGCAG
CGACCGAAGGGTAGGCGCTTTTTGCAGCTCTTCGGCTGTGCGCTGGCCAGACAGTTATGCACAGGCCAGG
CGGGTTTTAAGAGTTTTAATAAGTTTTAAAGAGTTTTAGGCGGAAAAATCGCCTTTTTTCTCTTTTATAT
CAGTCACTTACATGTGTGACCGGTTCCCAATGTACGGCTTTGGGTTCCCAATGTACGGGTTCCGGTTCCC
AATGTACGGCTTTGGGTTCCCAATGTACGTGCTATCCACAGGAAAGAGACCTTTTCGACCTTTTTCCCCT
GCTAGGGCAATTTGCCCTAGCATCTGCTCCGTACATTAGGAACCGGCGGATGCTTCGCCCTCGATCAGGT
TGCGGTAGCGCATGACTAGGATCGGGCCAGCCTGCCCCGCCTCCTCCTTCAAATCGTACTCCGGCAGGTC
ATTTGACCCGATCAGCTTGCGCACGGTGAAACAGAACTTCTTGAACTCTCCGGCGCTGCCACTGCGTTCG
TAGATCGTCTTGAACAACCATCTGGCTTCTGCCTTGCCTGCGGCGCGGCGTGCCAGGCGGTAGAGAAAAC
GGCCGATGCCGGGATCGATCAAAAAGTAATCGGGGTGAACCGTCAGCACGTCCGGGTTCTTGCCTTCTGT
GATCTCGCGGTACATCCAATCAGCTAGCTCGATCTCGATGTACTCCGGCCGCCCGGTTTCGCTCTTTACG
ATCTTGTAGCGGCTAATCAAGGCTTCACCCTCGGATACCGTCACCAGGCGGCCGTTCTTGGCCTTCTTCG
TACGCTGCATGGCAACGTGCGTGGTGTTTAACCGAATGCAGGTTTCTACCAGGTCGTCTTTCTGCTTTCC
GCCATCGGCTCGCCGGCAGAACTTGAGTACGTCCGCAACGTGTGGACGGAACACGCGGCCGGGCTTGTCT
CCCTTCCCTTCCCGGTATCGGTTCATGGATTCGGTTAGATGGGAAACCGCCATCAGTACCAGGTCGTAAT
CCCACACACTGGCCATGCCGGCCGGCCCTGCGGAAACCTCTACGTGCCCGTCTGGAAGCTCGTAGCGGAT
CACCTCGCCAGCTCGTCGGTCACGCTTCGACAGACGGAAAACGGCCACGTCCATGATGCTGCGACTATCG
CGGGTGCCCACGTCATAGAGCATCGGAACGAAAAAATCTGGTTGCTCGTCGCCCTTGGGCGGCTTCCTAA
TCGACGGCGCACCGGCTGCCGGCGGTTGCCGGGATTCTTTGCGGATTCGATCAGCGGCCGCTTGCCACGA
TTCACCGGGGCGTGCTTCTGCCTCGATGCGTTGCCGCTGGGCGGCCTGCGCGGCCTTCAACTTCTCCACC
AGGTCATCACCCAGCGCCGCGCCGATTTGTACCGGGCCGGATGGTTTGCGACCGCTCACGCCGATTCCTC
GGGCTTGGGGGTTCCAGTGCCATTGCAGGGCCGGCAGACAACCCAGCCGCTTACGCCTGGCCAACCGCCC
GTTCCTCCACACATGGGGCATTCCACGGCGTCGGTGCCTGGTTGTTCTTGATTTTCCATGCCGCCTCCTT
TAGCCGCTAAAATTCATCTACTCATTTATTCATTTGCTCATTTACTCTGGTAGCTGCGCGATGTATTCAG
ATAGCAGCTCGGTAATGGTCTTGCCTTGGCGTACCGCGTACATCTTCAGCTTGGTGTGATCCTCCGCCGG
CAACTGAAAGTTGACCCGCTTCATGGCTGGCGTGTCTGCCAGGCTGGCCAACGTTGCAGCCTTGCTGCTG
CGTGCGCTCGGACGGCCGGCACTTAGCGTGTTTGTGCTTTTGCTCATTTTCTCTTTACCTCATTAACTCA
AATGAGTTTTGATTTAATTTCAGCGGCCAGCGCCTGGACCTCGCGGGCAGCGTCGCCCTCGGGTTCTGAT
TCAAGAACGGTTGTGCCGGCGGCGGCAGTGCCTGGGTAGCTCACGCGCTGCGTGATACGGGACTCAAGAA
TGGGCAGCTCGTACCCGGCCAGCGCCTCGGCAACCTCACCGCCGATGCGCGTGCCTTTGATCGCCCGCGA
CACGACAAAGGCCGCTTGTAGCCTTCCATCCGTGACCTCAATGCGCTGCTTAACCAGCTCCACCAGGTCG
GCGGTGGCCCATATGTCGTAAGGGCTTGGCTGCACCGGAATCAGCACGAAGTCGGCTGCCTTGATCGCGG
ACACAGCCAAGTCCGCCGCCTGGGGCGCTCCGTCGATCACTACGAAGTCGCGCCGGCCGATGGCCTTCAC
GTCGCGGTCAATCGTCGGGCGGTCGATGCCGACAACGGTTAGCGGTTGATCTTCCCGCACGGCCGCCCAA
TCGCGGGCACTGCCCTGGGGATCGGAATCGACTAACAGAACATCGGCCCCGGCGAGTTGCAGGGCGCGGG
CTAGATGGGTTGCGATGGTCGTCTTGCCTGACCCGCCTTTCTGGTTAAGTACAGCGATAACCTTCATGCG
TTCCCCTTGCGTATTTGTTTATTTACTCATCGCATCATATACGCAGCGACCGCATGACGCAAGCTGTTTT
ACTCAAATACACATCACCTTTTTAGACGGCGGCGCTCGGTTTCTTCAGCGGCCAAGCTGGCCGGCCAGGC
CGCCAGCTTGGCATCAGACAAACCGGCCAGGATTTCATGCAGCCGCACGGTTGAGACGTGCGCGGGCGGC
TCGAACACGTACCCGGCCGCGATCATCTCCGCCTCGATCTCTTCGGTAATGAAAAACGGTTCGTCCTGGC
CGTCCTGGTGCGGTTTCATGCTTGTTCCTCTTGGCGTTCATTCTCGGCGGCCGCCAGGGCGTCGGCCTCG
GTCAATGCGTCCTCACGGAAGGCACCGCGCCGCCTGGCCTCGGTGGGCGTCACTTCCTCGCTGCGCTCAA
GTGCGCGGTACAGGGTCGAGCGATGCACGCCAAGCAGTGCAGCCGCCTCTTTCACGGTGCGGCCTTCCTG
GTCGATCAGCTCGCGGGCGTGCGCGATCTGTGCCGGGGTGAGGGTAGGGCGGGGGCCAAACTTCACGCCT
CGGGCCTTGGCGGCCTCGCGCCCGCTCCGGGTGCGGTCGATGATTAGGGAACGCTCGAACTCGGCAATGC
CGGCGAACACGGTCAACACCATGCGGCCGGCCGGCGTGGTGGTGTCGGCCCACGGCTCTGCCAGGCTACG
CAGGCCCGCGCCGGCCTCCTGGATGCGCTCGGCAATGTCCAGTAGGTCGCGGGTGCTGCGGGCCAGGCGG
TCTAGCCTGGTCACTGTCACAACGTCGCCAGGGCGTAGGTGGTCAAGCATCCTGGCCAGCTCCGGGCGGT
CGCGCCTGGTGCCGGTGATCTTCTCGGAAAACAGCTTGGTGCAGCCGGCCGCGTGCAGTTCGGCCCGTTG
GTTGGTCAAGTCCTGGTCGTCGGTGCTGACGCGGGCATAGCCCAGCAGGCCAGCGGCGGCGCTCTTGTTC
ATGGCGTAATGTCTCCGGTTCTAGTCGCAAGTATTCTACTTTATGCGACTAAAACACGCGACAAGAAAAC
GCCAGGAAAAGGGCAGGGCGGCAGCCTGTCGCGTAACTTAGGACTTGTGCGACATGTCGTTTTCAGAAGA
CGGCTGCACTGAACGTCAGAAGCCGACTGCACTATAGCAGCGGAGGGGTTGGATCAAAGTACTTTAAAGT
ACTTTAAAGTACTTTAAAGTACTTTGATCCCGAGGGGAACCCTGTGGTTGGCATGCACATACAAATGGAC
GAACGGATAAACCTTTTCACGCCCTTTTAAATATCCGATTATTCTAATAAACGCTCTTTTCTCTTAGGTT
TACCCGCCAATATATCCTGTCAAACACTGATAGTTT
Features (pLannotate 1.2.2; 36 found; start..end, strand, type, name):
    143..487     +  promoter       CaMV 35S promoter: strong constitutive promoter from cauliflower mosaic virus
    440..486     +  promoter       minimal CaMV 35S promoter: minimal 35S promoter from cauliflower mosaic virus
    581..705     +  protein_bind   attR1: mutant version of attR; recombination site for the Gateway® LR reaction LR Clonase™
    730..760     +  promoter       lac UV5 promoter: E. coli lac promoter with an "up" mutation
    784..813     +  promoter       cat promoter (fragment): promoter of the E. coli cat gene encoding chloramphenicol acetyltransferase
    814..1473    +  CDS            CmR: chloramphenicol acetyltransferase; cat; confers resistance to chloramphenicol
   1652..1810    +  CDS            ccdA (fragment): CCDA_ECO57 - Also known as H, letA. Experimental evidence at protein level: Swiss-Prot protein existence level 1. Antitoxin component of a type II toxin-antitoxin (TA) system which inhibits the post-segregational killing (PSK) of plasmid-free cells, also referred to as a plasmid addiction system. Binds to and blocks the activity of CcdB; will also remove bound CcdB protein from the CcdB-GyrA complex by forming a CcdA-CcdB complex, a process termed rejuvenation. Functions as a transcriptional corepressor for the ccdAB operon, repression also requires CcdB (By similarity). From Escherichia coli
   1815..2117    +  CDS            ccdB: CCDB_ECOLI - Also known as G, letB, letD. Experimental evidence at protein level: Swiss-Prot protein existence level 1. Toxic component of a type II toxin-antitoxin (TA) system, functioning in plasmid maintainence. Responsible for the post- segregational killing (PSK) of plasmid-free cells, also referred to as a plasmid addiction system. Half-life of over 2 hours. Cell killing by CcdB is accompanied by filamentation, defects in chromosome and plasmid segregation, defects in cell division, formation of anucleate cells, decreased DNA synthesis and plasmid loss. Interferes with the activity of DN
   2161..2285    -  protein_bind   attR4: mutant version of attR; recombination site for the Gateway® LR reaction LR Clonase™
   2305..3021    +  CDS            mVenus: mVenus is a basic (constitutively fluorescent) yellow fluorescent protein published in 2006, derived from Aequorea victoria. It is reported to be a rapidly-maturing monomer with moderate acid sensitivity.
   3093..3252    +  polyA_signal   CaMV poly(A) signal (fragment): cauliflower mosaic virus polyadenylation signal
   3373..3717    +  promoter       CaMV 35S promoter: strong constitutive promoter from cauliflower mosaic virus
   3670..3716    +  promoter       minimal CaMV 35S promoter: minimal 35S promoter from cauliflower mosaic virus
   3805..4521    +  CDS            mTurquoise2: mTurquoise2 is a basic (constitutively fluorescent) cyan fluorescent protein published in 2012, derived from Aequorea victoria. It is reported to be a rapidly-maturing monomer with very low acid sensitivity.
   4541..4664    +  protein_bind   attR3: mutant version of attR; recombination site for the Gateway® LR reaction LR Clonase™
   4699..4729    +  promoter       lac promoter: promoter for the E. coli lac operon
   4733..4755    +  protein_bind   lac operator (fragment): The lac repressor binds to the lac operator to inhibit transcription in E. coli. This inhibition can be relieved by adding lactose or isopropyl-β-D-thiogalactopyranoside (IPTG). lac repressor encoded by lacI
   4773..4988    +  CDS            lacZ (fragment): BGAL_ECOLI - Experimental evidence at protein level: Swiss-Prot protein existence level 1. From Escherichia coli (strain K12).
   5038..5162    -  protein_bind   attR2: mutant version of attR; recombination site for the Gateway® LR reaction LR Clonase™
   5245..5267    +  CDS            3xHA (fragment): three tandem HA epitope tags
   5337..5496    +  polyA_signal   CaMV poly(A) signal (fragment): cauliflower mosaic virus polyadenylation signal
   5588..5766    +  promoter       NOS promoter: nopaline synthase promoter
   5808..6356    +  CDS            bar: PAT_STRHY - Experimental evidence at protein level: Swiss-Prot protein existence level 1. Inactivates phosphinothricin (PPT) by transfer of an acetyl group from acetyl CoA. Can also acetylate demethylphosphinothricin but not PTT or glutamate. This enzyme is an effector of phosphinothricin tripeptide (PTT or bialaphos) resistance. From Streptomyces hygroscopicus. Introduced by genetic manipulation and expressed in glufosinate-tolerant maize by Dekalb Genetics.
   6379..6631    +  terminator     NOS terminator: nopaline synthase terminator and poly(A) signal
   6736..6760    -  misc_feature   LB T-DNA repeat: left border repeat from nopaline C58 T-DNA
   7019..7042    +  promoter       Pc promoter (fragment): intI1 (promoter lies within the coding sequence); class 1 integron promoter
   7218..7274    +  CDS            GmR (fragment): gentamycin acetyltransferase; aacC1; confers resistance to gentamycin
   7285..8072    +  CDS            SmR (fragment): aminoglycoside adenylyltransferase (Murphy, 1985); aadA; confers resistance to spectinomycin and streptomycin
   8318..8906    +  rep_origin     ori: high-copy-number ColE1/pMB1/pBR322/pUC origin of replication
   9092..9232    -  misc_feature   bom: basis of mobility region from pBR322
   9334..9373    -  CDS            rop (fragment): Rop protein, which maintains plasmids at low copy number; rop
   9576..9770    -  rep_origin     pVS1 oriV: origin of replication for the Pseudomonas plasmid pVS1 (Heeb et al., 2000)
   9836..10909   -  CDS            pVS1 RepA: replication protein from the Pseudomonas plasmid pVS1 (Heeb et al., 2000)
  11338..11967   -  CDS            pVS1 StaA: stability protein from the Pseudomonas plasmid pVS1 (Heeb et al., 2000)
  12527..12928   -  CDS            Y4CG_SINFN (fragment): Protein inferred from homology: Swiss-Prot protein existence level 3. From Sinorhizobium fredii (strain NBRC 101917 / NGR234).
  13298..13322   -  misc_feature   RB T-DNA repeat: right border repeat from nopaline C58 T-DNA
