[The description below was written by a language model from this plasmid's Addgene catalogue record and pLannotate feature annotations shown in this document.]
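Description:
pFRETtv-2in1-NC is an empty binary Gateway destination vector for plant expression, designed so that two candidate interaction partners can be placed on a single T-DNA and tested by FRET/FLIM after transient or stable transformation. The 13.3 kb backbone carries nopaline-type left and right T-DNA border repeats. It replicates in E. coli from a high-copy ColE1/pUC-type origin with a bom mobilisation site, and the pVS1 oriV, RepA and StaA functions support maintenance in Agrobacterium. Bacterial selection is by spectinomycin (aadA), with chloramphenicol additionally selecting for the unrecombined Gateway cassette. Because that cassette contains ccdB, the empty vector has to be propagated in a ccdB-tolerant strain.

Between the borders sit two independent expression units, each driven by a CaMV 35S promoter and closed by a CaMV poly(A) signal. In the first, an attR1–attR4 cassette holding the chloramphenicol resistance gene and ccdB lies upstream of mVenus, so a gene recombined there receives a C-terminal yellow acceptor. In the second, mTurquoise2 precedes an attR3–attR2 cassette containing a lac promoter/operator and a lacZ fragment, giving an N-terminal cyan donor fusion. A fragment of a 3xHA tag is annotated just downstream of attR2. The different att specificities should direct each of two entry clones to its own position, while loss of ccdB and of lacZ provides counter-selection and screening for occupancy of both sites. Delivering donor and acceptor from one T-DNA means that every transformed cell receives both fusion genes. A NOS promoter–bar–NOS terminator cassette near the left border confers Basta (phosphinothricin) resistance for selecting stable plant transformants.
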