Addgene plasmid #105122: pFRETtv-2in1-NC
Purpose: (Empty Backbone) FRET/FLIM analysis in plants (stable or transient transformation)
Depositing lab: Christopher Grefen. Depositing organization: Eberhard Karls Universitaet Tuebingen. Publication: Binary 2in1 Vectors Improve in Planta (Co)localization and Dynamic Protein Interaction Studies. Hecker A, Wallmeroth N, Peter S, Blatt MR, Harter K, Grefen C. Plant Physiol. 2015 Jul;168(3):776-87. doi: 10.1104/pp.15.00533. Epub 2015 May 13. PubMed 25971551.
Backbone
  Vector backbone: pFRETtv-2in1-NC
  Vector type: Plant Expression
  Selectable markers: Basta ; lacZ
  Tag / fusion protein: mTRQ2 (N terminal on backbone); mVenus (C terminal on backbone)
Growth in bacteria
  Bacterial resistance: Chloramphenicol and Spectinomycin, 25 & 50 μg/mL
  Growth temperature: 37°C
  Growth strain: ccdB Survival
  Copy number: High Copy
Gene/Insert
  Gene/Insert name: None
  Tag / fusion protein: mTRQ2 (N terminal on backbone); mVenus (C terminal on backbone)
Terms and licenses: Academic/Nonprofit Terms; Industry Terms: Not Available to Industry
How to cite: pFRETtv-2in1-NC was a gift from Christopher Grefen (Addgene plasmid # 105122 ; http://n2t.net/addgene:105122 ; RRID:Addgene_105122)
